>Addgene plasmid #144637 | TFORF3161 | addgene full sequence | sequence record 348304 | Addgene NGS Result
GGCTCCGGTGCCCGTCAGTGGGCAGAGCGCACATCGCCCACAGTCCCCGAGAAGTTGGGGGGAGGGGTCG
GCAATTGAACCGGTGCCTAGAGAAGGTGGCGCGGGGTAAACTGGGAAAGTGATGTCGTGTACTGGCTCCG
CCTTTTTCCCGAGGGTGGGGGAGAACCGTATATAAGTGCAGTAGTCGCCGTGAACGTTCTTTTTCGCAAC
GGGTTTGCCGCCAGAACACAGGTAAGTGCCGTGTGTGGTTCCCGCGGGCCTGGCCTCTTTACGGGTTATG
GCCCTTGCGTGCCTTGAATTACTTCCACCTGGCTGCAGTACGTGATTCTTGATCCCGAGCTTCGGGTTGG
AAGTGGGTGGGAGAGTTCGAGGCCTTGCGCTTAAGGAGCCCCTTCGCCTCGTGCTTGAGTTGAGGCCTGG
CCTGGGCGCTGGGGCCGCCGCGTGCGAATCTGGTGGCACCTTCGCGCCTGTCTCGCTGCTTTCGATAAGT
CTCTAGCCATTTAAAATTTTTGATGACCTGCTGCGACGCTTTTTTTCTGGCAAGATAGTCTTGTAAATGC
GGGCCAAGATCTGCACACTGGTATTTCGGTTTTTGGGGCCGCGGGCGGCGACGGGGCCCGTGCGTCCCAG
CGCACATGTTCGGCGAGGCGGGGCCTGCGAGCGCGGCCACCGAGAATCGGACGGGGGTAGTCTCAAGCTG
GCCGGCCTGCTCTGGTGCCTGGCCTCGCGCCGCCGTGTATCGCCCCGCCCTGGGCGGCAAGGCTGGCCCG
GTCGGCACCAGTTGCGTGAGCGGAAAGATGGCCGCTTCCCGGCCCTGCTGCAGGGAGCTCAAAATGGAGG
ACGCGGCGCTCGGGAGAGCGGGCGGGTGAGTCACCCACACAAAGGAAAAGGGCCTTTCCGTCCTCAGCCG
TCGCTTCATGTGACTCCACGGAGTACCGGGCGCCGTCCAGGCACCTCGATTAGTTCTCGAGCTTTTGGAG
TACGTCGTCTTTAGGTTGGGGGGAGGGGTTTTATGCGATGGAGTTTCCCCACACTGAGTGGGTGGAGACT
GAAGTTAGGCCAGCTTGGCACTTGATGTAATTCTCCTTGGAATTTGCCCTTTTTGAGTTTGGATCTTGGT
TCATTCTCAAGCCTCAGACAGTGGTTCAAAGTTTTTTTCTTCCATTTCAGGTGTCGTGAGGCTAGCATCG
ATTGATCAACAAGTTTGTACAAAAAAGTTGGCATGCAAGAAACCTTCAGGAACCTGGCCTCTATAGGGAA
AAAATGGAAACCCCAGAACATATATGTAGAGTACGAAAATCTAAGGAGAAACCTAAGAATTGTGGGAGAG
AGACTCTTTGAAAGTAAAGAAGGTCATCAGCATGGAGAAATTTTGACCCAGGTTCCAGATGACATGCTGA
AGAAAACAACTACTGGAGTAAAATCATGCGAAAGCAGTGTGTATGGAGAAGTAGGCAGTGCTCATTCATC
TCTTAATAGGCACATCAGAGATGACACTGGACACAAGGCATATGAGTATCAAGAATATGGACAGAAACCA
TATAAATGTAAATACTGTAAAAAACCTTTCAACTGTCTCTCCTCTGTTCAGACACATGAAAGGGCTCATA
GTGGAAGGAAACTCTATGTTTGTGAGGAATGCGGAAAAACATTTATTTCCCATTCAAACCTTCAAAGACA
CAGGATAATGCACCGTGGAGATGGACCTTATAAGTGTAAATTTTGTGGGAAAGCCTTGATGTTTCTCAGT
TTGTATCTTATCCACAAACGAACTCACACTGGAGAGAAACCATATCAATGTAAACAGTGTGGTAAAGCCT
TTAGTCATTCTAGTAGCCTTCGAATACATGAAAGAACTCACACTGGGGAGAAGCCTTATAAATGTAATGA
ATGTGGGAAAGCATTCCATAGTTCCACATGCCTTCATGCTCATAAAAGAACTCACACTGGGGAGAAGCCA
TATGAATGTAAACAGTGTGGGAAAGCCTTCAGCTCTTCCCATTCCTTTCAAATACATGAAAGAACTCACA
CGGGGGAGAAGCCATATGAATGTAAGGAATGTGGAAAAGCATTCAAGTGTCCCAGTTCTGTTCGCAGACA
TGAAAGAACCCACTCTAGGAAAAAACCCTATGAATGTAAACATTGTGGGAAAGTATTATCTTATCTTACC
AGCTTTCAAAACCACTTGGGAATGCACACTGGAGAGATATCTCATAAATGTAAGATATGTGGGAAAGCCT
TTTATTCTCCCAGTTCACTTCAAACACATGAAAAAACTCACACTGGAGAGAAACCCTATAAATGCAACCA
ATGTGGTAAAGCCTTTAATTCTTCCAGTTCCTTCCGATATCATGAAAGAACTCACACTGGAGAGAAACCT
TACGAGTGTAAGCAATGTGGGAAAGCCTTCAGATCTGCCTCACTCCTTCAAACACATGGTAGGACTCACA
CGGGAGAGAAACCCTATGCATGTAAGGAATGTGGAAAACCATTTAGTAATTTCTCTTTCTTTCAAATACA
TGAAAGGATGCACAGAGAAGAGAAGCCGTATGAATGTAAGGGTTATGGGAAAACATTCAGTTTGCCCAGT
TTATTTCATAGACATGAAAGGACTCACACTGGAGGAAAAACCTATGAATGCAAGCAGTGTGGCAGATCCT
TCAACTGTTCGAGCTCCTTTCGATATCATGGAAGGACTCACACTGGAGAGAAACCCTATGAATGCAAGCA
ATGTGGAAAAGCCTTCAGATCTGCCTCACAGCTTCAAATTCATGGAAGGACTCACACTGGAGAGAAACCT
TATGAATGTAAGCAGTGTGGGAAAGCCTTTGGATCTGCCTCACACCTTCAAATGCATGGAAGGACTCACA
CTGGAGAGAAACCCTATGAATGTAAGCAGTGTGGGAAGTCTTTTGGATGTGCCTCGCGACTTCAAATGCA
TGGAAGGACTCACACTGGAGAGAAACCGTATAAATGTAAGCAATGTGGGAAAGCTTTTGGATGTCCCTCA
AACCTTCGAAGGCATGGAAGGACTCACACTGGAGAGAAACCCTATAAATGTAACCAATGTGGTAAAGTCT
TTAGATGTTCTTCACAACTTCAAGTGCATGGAAGGGCTCACTGCATAGACACCCCATACCCAACTTTCTT
GTACAAAGTGGTTGATATCGGTAAGCCTATCCCTAACCCTCTCCTCGGTCTCGATTCTACGTAGTAATGA
ACTAGTCCGTAACTTGAAAGTATTTCGATTTCTTGGCTTTATATATCTTGTGGAAAGGACGAAGATGAGA
CAGGCCTTGCCATGGAACGCGTTAAGTCGACAATCAACCTCTGGATTACAAAATTTGTGAAAGATTGACT
GGTATTCTTAACTATGTTGCTCCTTTTACGCTATGTGGATACGCTGCTTTAATGCCTTTGTATCATGCTA
TTGCTTCCCGTATGGCTTTCATTTTCTCCTCCTTGTATAAATCCTGGTTGCTGTCTCTTTATGAGGAGTT
GTGGCCCGTTGTCAGGCAACGTGGCGTGGTGTGCACTGTGTTTGCTGACGCAACCCCCACTGGTTGGGGC
ATTGCCACCACCTGTCAGCTCCTTTCCGGGACTTTCGCTTTCCCCCTCCCTATTGCCACGGCGGAACTCA
TCGCCGCCTGCCTTGCCCGCTGCTGGACAGGGGCTCGGCTGTTGGGCACTGACAATTCCGTGGTGTTGTC
GGGGAAATCATCGTCCTTTCCTTGGCTGCTCGCCTGTGTTGCCACCTGGATTCTGCGCGGGACGTCCTTC
TGCTACGTCCCTTCGGCCCTCAATCCAGCGGACCTTCCTTCCCGCGGCCTGCTGCCGGCTCTGCGGCCTC
TTCCGCGTCTTCGCCTTCGCCCTCAGACGAGTCGGATCTCCCTTTGGGCCGCCTCCCCGCGTCGACTTTA
AGACCAATGACTTACAAGGCAGCTGTAGATCTTAGCCACTTTTTAAAAGAAAAGGGGGGACTGGAAGGGC
TAATTCACTCCCAACGAAGACAAGATCTGCTTTTTGCTTGTACTGGGTCTCTCTGGTTAGACCAGATCTG
AGCCTGGGAGCTCTCTGGCTAACTAGGGAACCCACTGCTTAAGCCTCAATAAAGCTTGCCTTGAGTGCTT
CAAGTAGTGTGTGCCCGTCTGTTGTGTGACTCTGGTAACTAGAGATCCCTCAGACCCTTTTAGTCAGTGT
GGAAAATCTCTAGCAGTACGTATAGTAGTTCATGTCATCTTATTATTCAGTATTTATAACTTGCAAAGAA
ATGAATATCAGAGAGTGAGAGGAACTTGTTTATTGCAGCTTATAATGGTTACAAATAAAGCAATAGCATC
ACAAATTTCACAAATAAAGCATTTTTTTCACTGCATTCTAGTTGTGGTTTGTCCAAACTCATCAATGTAT
CTTATCATGTCTGGCTCTAGCTATCCCGCCCCTAACTCCGCCCATCCCGCCCCTAACTCCGCCCAGTTCC
GCCCATTCTCCGCCCCATGGCTGACTAATTTTTTTTATTTATGCAGAGGCCGAGGCCGCCTCGGCCTCTG
AGCTATTCCAGAAGTAGTGAGGAGGCTTTTTTGGAGGCCTAGGGACGTACCCAATTCGCCCTATAGTGAG
TCGTATTACGCGCGCTCACTGGCCGTCGTTTTACAACGTCGTGACTGGGAAAACCCTGGCGTTACCCAAC
TTAATCGCCTTGCAGCACATCCCCCTTTCGCCAGCTGGCGTAATAGCGAAGAGGCCCGCACCGATCGCCC
TTCCCAACAGTTGCGCAGCCTGAATGGCGAATGGG
[124 nt withheld, positions 4796-4919]
C
[91 nt withheld, positions 4921-5011]
A
[49 nt withheld, positions 5013-5061]
CCTTTGACGTTGGAGTCCACGTTCTTT
[37 nt withheld, positions 5089-5125]
ACCCTATCTCGGTCTATTCTTTTGATTTATAAGGGATTTTGCCGATTTCGGCCTATTGGTTAAAAAATGA
GCTGATTTAACAAAAATTTAACGCGAATTTTAACAAAATATTAACGCTTACAATTTAGGTGGCACTTTTC
GGGGAAATGTGCGCGGAACCCCTATTTGTTTATTTTTCTAAATACATTCAAATATGTATCCGCTCATGAG
ACAATAACCCTGATAAATGCTTCAATAATATTGAAAAAGGAAGAGTATGAGTATTCAACATTTCCGTGTC
GCCCTTATTCCCTTTTTTGCGGCATTTTGCCTTCCTGTTTTTGCTCACCCAGAAACGCTGGTGAAAGTAA
AAGATGCTGAAGATCAGTTGGGTGCACGAGTGGGTTACATCGAACTGGATCTCAACAGCGGTAAGATCCT
TGAGAGTTTTCGCCCCGAAGAACGTTTTCCAATGATGAGCACTTTTAAAGTTCTGCTATGTGGCGCGGTA
TTATCCCGTATTGACGCCGGGCAAGAGCAACTCGGTCGCCGCATACACTATTCTCAGAATGACTTGGTTG
AGTACTCACCAGTCACAGAAAAGCATCTTACGGATGGCATGACAGTAAGAGAATTATGCAGTGCTGCCAT
AACCATGAGTGATAACACTGCGGCCAACTTACTTCTGACAACGATCGGAGGACCGAAGGAGCTAACCGCT
TTTTTGCACAACATGGGGGATCATGTAACTCGCCTTGATCGTTGGGAACCGGAGCTGAATGAAGCCATAC
CAAACGACGAGCGTGACACCACGATGCCTGTAGCAATGGCAACAACGTTGCGCAAACTATTAACTGGCGA
ACTACTTACTCTAGCTTCCCGGCAACAATTAATAGACTGGATGGAGGCGGATAAAGTTGCAGGACCACTT
CTGCGCTCGGCCCTTCCGGCTGGCTGGTTTATTGCTGATAAATCTGGAGCCGGTGAGCGTGGGTCTCGCG
GTATCATTGCAGCACTGGGGCCAGATGGTAAGCCCTCCCGTATCGTAGTTATCTACACGACGGGGAGTCA
GGCAACTATGGATGAACGAAATAGACAGATCGCTGAGATAGGTGCCTCACTGATTAAGCATTGGTAACTG
TCAGACCAAGTTTACTCATATATACTTTAGATTGATTTAAAACTTCATTTTTAATTTAAAAGGATCTAGG
TGAAGATCCTTTTTGATAATCTCATGACCAAAATCCCTTAACGTGAGTTTTCGTTCCACTGAGCGTCAGA
CCCCGTAGAAAAGATCAAAGGATCTTCTTGAGATCCTTTTTTTCTGCGCGTAATCTGCTGCTTGCAAACA
AAAAAACCACCGCTACCAGCGGTGGTTTGTTTGCCGGATCAAGAGCTACCAACTCTTTTTCCGAAGGTAA
CTGGCTTCAGCAGAGCGCAGATACCAAATACTGTTCTTCTAGTGTAGCCGTAGTTAGGCCACCACTTCAA
GAACTCTGTAGCACCGCCTACATACCTCGCTCTGCTAATCCTGTTACCAGTGGCTGCTGCCAGTGGCGAT
AAGTCGTGTCTTACCGGGTTGGACTCAAGACGATAGTTACCGGATAAGGCGCAGCGGTCGGGCTGAACGG
GGGGTTCGTGCACACAGCCCAGCTTGGAGCGAACGACCTACACCGAACTGAGATACCTACAGCGTGAGCT
ATGAGAAAGCGCCACGCTTCCCGAAGGGAGAAAGGCGGACAGGTATCCGGTAAGCGGCAGGGTCGGAACA
GGAGAGCGCACGAGGGAGCTTCCAGGGGGAAACGCCTGGTATCTTTATAGTCCTGTCGGGTTTCGCCACC
TCTGACTTGAGCGTCGATTTTTGTGATGCTCGTCAGGGGGGCGGAGCCTATGGAAAAACGCCAGCAACGC
GGCCTTTTTACGGTTCCTGGCCTTTTGCTGGCCTTTTGCTCACATGTTCTTTCCTGCGTTATCCCCTGAT
TCTGTGGATAACCGTATTACCGCCTTTGAGTGAGCTGATACCGCTCGCCGCAGCCGAACGACCGAGCGCA
GCGAGTCAGTGAGCGAGGAAGCGGAAGAGCGCCCAATACGCAAACCGCCTCTCCCCGCGCGTTGGCCGAT
TCATTAATGCAGCTGGCACGACAGGTTTCCCGACTGGAAAGCGGGCAGTGAGCGCAACGCAATTAATGTG
AGTTAGCTCACTCATTAGGCACCCCAGGCTTTACACTTTATGCTTCCGGCTCGTATGTTGTGTGGAATTG
TGAGCGGATAACAATTTCACACAGGAAACAGCTATGACCATGATTACGCCAAGCGCGCAATTAACCCTCA
CTAAAGGGAACAAAAGCTGGAGCTGCAAGCTTAATGTAGTCTTATGCAATACTCTTGTAGTCTTGCAACA
TGGTAACGATGAGTTAGCAACATGCCTTACAAGGAGAGAAAAAGCACCGTGCATGCCGATTGGTGGAAGT
AAGGTGGTACGATCGTGCCTTATTAGGAAGGCAACAGACGGGTCTGACATGGATTGGACGAACCACTGAA
TTGCCGCATTGCAGAGATATTGTATTTAAGTGCCTAGCTCGATACATAAACGGGTCTCTCTGGTTAGACC
AGATCTGAGCCTGGGAGCTCTCTGGCTAACTAGGGAACCCACTGCTTAAGCCTCAATAAAGCTTGCCTTG
AGTGCTTCAAGTAGTGTGTGCCCGTCTGTTGTGTGACTCTGGTAACTAGAGATCCCTCAGACCCTTTTAG
TCAGTGTGGAAAATCTCTAGCAGTGGCGCCCGAACAGGGACTTGAAAGCGAAAGGGAAACCAGAGGAGCT
CTCTCGACGCAGGACTCGGCTTGCTGAAGCGCGCACGGCAAGAGGCGAGGGGCGGCGACTGGTGAGTACG
CCAAAAATTTTGACTAGCGGAGGCTAGAAGGAGAGAGATGGGTGCGAGAGCGTCAGTATTAAGCGGGGGA
GAATTAGATCGCGATGGGAAAAAATTCGGTTAAGGCCAGGGGGAAAGAAAAAATATAAATTAAAACATAT
AGTATGGGCAAGCAGGGAGCTAGAACGATTCGCAGTTAATCCTGGCCTGTTAGAAACATCAGAAGGCTGT
AGACAAATACTGGGACAGCTACAACCATCCCTTCAGACAGGATCAGAAGAACTTAGATCATTATATAATA
CAGTAGCAACCCTCTATTGTGTGCATCAAAGGATAGAGATAAAAGACACCAAGGAAGCTTTAGACAAGAT
AGAGGAAGAGCAAAACAAAAGTAAGACCACCGCACAGCAAGCGGCCGCTGATCTTCAGACCTGGAGGAGG
AGATATGAGGGACAATTGGAGAAGTGAATTATATAAATATAAAGTAGTAAAAATTGAACCATTAGGAGTA
GCACCCACCAAGGCAAAGAGAAGAGTGGTGCAGAGAGAAAAAAGAGCAGTGGGAATAGGAGCTTTGTTCC
TTGGGTTCTTGGGAGCAGCAGGAAGCACTATGGGCGCAGCGTCAATGACGCTGACGGTACAGGCCAGACA
ATTATTGTCTGGTATAGTGCAGCAGCAGAACAATTTGCTGAGGGCTATTGAGGCGCAACAGCATCTGTTG
CAACTCACAGTCTGGGGCATCAAGCAGCTCCAGGCAAGAATCCTGGCTGTGGAAAGATACCTAAAGGATC
AACAGCTCCTGGGGATTTGGGGTTGCTCTGGAAAACTCATTTGCACCACTGCTGTGCCTTGGAATGCTAG
TTGGAGTAATAAATCTCTGGAACAGATTTGGAATCACACGACCTGGATGGAGTGGGACAGAGAAATTAAC
AATTACACAAGCTTAATACACTCCTTAATTGAAGAATCGCAAAACCAGCAAGAAAAGAATGAACAAGAAT
TATTGGAATTAGATAAATGGGCAAGTTTGTGGAATTGGTTTAACATAACAAATTGGCTGTGGTATATAAA
ATTATTCATAATGATAGTAGGAGGCTTGGTAGGTTTAAGAATAGTTTTTGCTGTACTTTCTATAGTGAAT
AGAGTTAGGCAGGGATATTCACCATTATCGTTTCAGACCCACCTCCCAACCCCGAGGGGACCCATGCATT
GCATCTCAATTAGTCAGCAACCAGGTGTGGAAAGTCCCCAGGCTCCCCAGCAGGCAGAAGTATGCAAAGC
ATGCGTCTCAATTAGTCAGCAACCATAGTCCCGCCCCTAACTCCGCCCATCCCGCCCCTAACTCCGCCCA
GTTCCGCCCATTCTCCGCCCCATGGCTGACTAATTTTTTTTATTTATGCAGAGGCCGAGGCCGCCTCGGC
CTCTGAGCTATTCCAGAAGTAGTGAGGAGGCTTTTTTGGAGGCCTAGGCTTTTGCAAAAAGCTTTCTAGA
GGTACCACCGGAGCTTACCATGACCGAGTACAAGCCCACGGTGCGCCTCGCCACCCGCGACGACGTCCCC
AGGGCCGTACGCACCCTCGCCGCCGCGTTCGCCGACTACCCCGCCACGCGCCACACCGTCGATCCGGACC
GCCACATCGAGCGGGTCACCGAGCTGCAAGAACTCTTCCTCACGCGCGTCGGGCTCGACATCGGCAAGGT
GTGGGTCGCGGACGACGGCGCCGCCGTGGCGGTCTGGACCACGCCGGAGAGCGTCGAAGCGGGGGCGGTG
TTCGCCGAGATCGGCCCGCGCATGGCCGAGTTGAGCGGTTCCCGGCTGGCCGCGCAGCAACAGATGGAAG
GCCTCCTGGCGCCGCACCGGCCCAAGGAGCCCGCGTGGTTCCTGGCCACCGTCGGCGTCTCGCCCGACCA
CCAGGGCAAGGGTCTGGGCAGCGCCGTCGTGCTCCCCGGAGTGGAGGCGGCCGAGCGCGCCGGGGTGCCC
GCCTTCCTGGAGACCTCCGCGCCCCGCAACCTCCCCTTCTACGAGCGGCTCGGCTTCACCGTCACCGCCG
ACGTCGAGGTGCCCGAAGGACCGCGCACCTGGTGCATGACCCGCAAGCCCGGTGCCAGTTAACGAATTCT
AGATCTTGAGACAAATGGCAGTATTCATCCACAATTTTAAAAGAAAAGGGGGGATTGGGGGGTACAGTGC
AGGGGAAAGAATAGTAGACATAATAGCAACAGACATACAAACTAAAGAATTACAAAAACAAATTACAAAA
ATTCAAAATTTTCGGGTTTATTACAGGGACAGCAGAGATCCACTTTGGCGCCGGCTCGAGGCCTGCAGGT
GCAAAGATGGATAAAGTTTTAAACAGAGAGGAATCTTTGCAGCTAATGGACCTTCTAGGTCTTGAAAGGA
GTGGGAATT
Features (pLannotate 1.2.2; 33 found; start..end, strand, type, name):
      1..1179    +  promoter       EF-1α promoter: strong constitutive promoter for human elongation factor EF-1α
   1205..1612    +  CDS            ZNF763 (fragment): ZN763_HUMAN - Experimental evidence at protein level: Swiss-Prot protein existence level 1. May be involved in transcriptional regulation. From Homo sapiens (Human).
   3138..3162    -  protein_bind   attB2: mutant version of attB; recombination site for the Gateway® BP reaction BP Clonase™
   3170..3211    +  CDS            V5 tag: epitope tag from simian virus 5
   3227..3280    +  promoter       U6 promoter (fragment): RNA polymerase III promoter for human U6 snRNA
   3322..3910    +  misc_feature   WPRE: woodchuck hepatitis virus posttranscriptional regulatory element
   3961..3980    +  misc_feature   cPPT/CTS (fragment): central polypurine tract and central termination sequence of HIV-1
   3982..4215    +  LTR            3' LTR (ΔU3): self-inactivating 3' long terminal repeat (LTR) from HIV-1
   4293..4414    +  polyA_signal   SV40 poly(A) signal: SV40 polyadenylation signal
   4454..4589    +  rep_origin     SV40 ori: SV40 origin of replication
   4610..4628    -  promoter       T7 promoter: promoter for bacteriophage T7 RNA polymerase
   4636..4791    +  CDS            lacZα (fragment): LacZα fragment of β-galactosidase; lacZ fragment
   4796..5224    +  rep_origin     f1 ori (sequence partly withheld): f1 bacteriophage origin of replication; arrow indicates direction of (+) strand synthesis
   5277..5381    +  promoter       AmpR promoter: bla
   5382..6242    +  CDS            AmpR: β-lactamase; bla; confers resistance to ampicillin, carbenicillin, and related antibiotics
   6413..7001    +  rep_origin     ori: high-copy-number ColE1/pMB1/pBR322/pUC origin of replication
   7184..7276    +  CDS            lacI (fragment): lac repressor; lacI; The lac repressor binds to the lac operator to inhibit transcription in E. coli. This inhibition can be relieved by adding lactose or isopropyl-β-D-thiogalactopyranoside (IPTG).
   7289..7310    +  protein_bind   CAP binding site: CAP binding activates transcription in the presence of cAMP. E. coli catabolite activator protein
   7325..7355    +  promoter       lac promoter: promoter for the E. coli lac operon
   7363..7379    +  protein_bind   lac operator: The lac repressor binds to the lac operator to inhibit transcription in E. coli. This inhibition can be relieved by adding lactose or isopropyl-β-D-thiogalactopyranoside (IPTG). lac repressor encoded by lacI
   7424..7442    +  promoter       T3 promoter: promoter for bacteriophage T3 RNA polymerase
   7470..7696    +  promoter       RSV promoter: Rous sarcoma virus enhancer/promoter
   7697..7877    +  LTR            5' LTR (truncated): truncated 5' long terminal repeat (LTR) from HIV-1
   7924..8049    +  misc_feature   HIV-1 Ψ: packaging signal of human immunodeficiency virus type 1
   8033..8396    +  CDS            HIV-1 gag (fragment): gag protein from human immunodeficiency virus 1; gag
   8542..8775    +  misc_feature   RRE: The Rev response element (RRE) of HIV-1 allows for Rev-dependent mRNA export from the nucleus to the cytoplasm.
   9152..9178    +  CDS            Rev (fragment): human immunodeficiency virus 1 (HIV-1) Rev protein; rev; enhances nuclear export of unspliced and incompletely spliced viral mRNAs
   9185..9208    +  promoter       SV40 promoter (fragment): SV40 early promoter
   9209..9280    +  promoter       SV40 promoter (fragment): SV40 enhancer and early promoter
   9304..9439    +  rep_origin     SV40 ori: SV40 origin of replication
   9485..10081   +  CDS            PuroR (fragment): puromycin N-acetyltransferase; pac from Streptomyces; confers resistance to puromycin
  10130..10247   +  misc_feature   cPPT/CTS: central polypurine tract and central termination sequence of HIV-1
  10312..10378   +  CDS            small t antigen (fragment): SV40 (simian virus 40) small t antigen
