[The description below was written by a language model from this plasmid's Addgene catalogue record and pLannotate feature annotations shown in this document.]
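Description:
TFORF3161 is a third-generation-style, self-inactivating lentiviral expression plasmid built on the pLX_TRC317 backbone and carrying the human zinc-finger gene ZNF433 as a Gateway-cloned open reading frame. It belongs to a barcoded transcription factor ORF collection in which each construct carries a unique 24-bp barcode, so that the transcription factor delivered to a given cell can be identified in pooled overexpression screens. In bacteria the plasmid replicates from a high-copy ColE1/pUC-type origin and is selected with ampicillin through the bla gene. An f1 origin is also present. The depositor notes that the plasmid can recombine during propagation, as is common for LTR-containing vectors.

The ORF is driven by the strong constitutive EF-1α promoter and is followed by an attB2 Gateway scar and an in-frame C-terminal V5 epitope tag, then a WPRE that boosts transcript stability and expression. The automated annotation labels the start of the insert as a fragment of ZNF763, which most likely reflects homology among related zinc-finger proteins rather than a different insert; the barcode itself is not annotated in the feature table. The viral genome is transcribed from an RSV promoter fused to a truncated HIV-1 5' LTR and includes the Ψ packaging signal, a partial gag sequence, the RRE for Rev-dependent export, a cPPT/CTS and a ΔU3 3' LTR that inactivates LTR promoter activity after integration. An SV40 promoter–driven puromycin N-acetyltransferase cassette upstream of the EF-1α unit allows selection of transduced mammalian cells. Packaging functions must be supplied in trans to produce virus.
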