Addgene plasmid #144637: TFORF3161
Purpose: Lentiviral vector for overexpressing transcription factor ORFs with unique 24-bp barcodes. Barcodes facilitate identification of transcription factors in pooled screens.
Depositing lab: Feng Zhang. Depositing organization: Broad Institute. Publication: A transcription factor atlas of directed differentiation. Joung J, Ma S, Tay T, Geiger-Schuller KR, Kirchgatterer PC, Verdine VK, Guo B, Arias-Garcia MA, Allen WE, Singh A, Kuksenko O, Abudayyeh OO, Gootenberg JS, Fu Z, Macrae RK, Buenrostro JD, Regev A, Zhang F. Cell. 2023 Jan 5;186(1):209-229.e26. doi: 10.1016/j.cell.2022.11.026. PubMed 36608654.
Backbone
  Vector backbone: pLX_TRC317
  Backbone manufacturer: Broad Institute Genetic Perturbation Platform
  Backbone size w/o insert (bp): 8264
  Vector type: Mammalian Expression, Lentiviral
  Selectable markers: Puromycin
Growth in bacteria
  Bacterial resistance: Ampicillin, 100 μg/mL
  Growth temperature: 37°C
  Growth strain: NEB Stable
  Copy number: High Copy
Gene/Insert
  Gene/Insert name: ZNF433
  Species: H. sapiens (human)
  Insert size (bp): 2120
  Entrez Gene: ZNF433 (a.k.a. FLJ40981)
  Promoter: EF1a
  Tag / fusion protein: V5 (C terminal on insert)
  Cloning method: Gateway Cloning
  Sequencing primers: 5′ GGGTGGAGACTGAAGTTAGGCCAG; 3′ CACATAGCGTAAAAGGAGCAACATAG
Resource information
  A portion of this plasmid was derived from a plasmid made by: Broad Institute Genetic Perturbation Platform
Terms and licenses: Academic/Nonprofit Terms; Industry Terms: Not Available to Industry
Depositor comments: NM_001308355.1 Please test multiple small colonies in case of plasmid recombination. To make this collection available in a timely manner, a portion of this collection was not fully sequenced by Addgene. If an Addgene verified full plasmid sequence is not available, please contact us prior to placing an order to request the full sequence.
How to cite: TFORF3161 was a gift from Feng Zhang (Addgene plasmid # 144637 ; http://n2t.net/addgene:144637 ; RRID:Addgene_144637)
