>Addgene plasmid #144637 | TFORF3161 | depositor partial sequence | sequence record 286026 | Insert
ATCGATTGATCAACAAGTTTGTACAAAAAAGTTGGCATGCAAGAAACCTTCAGGAACCTGGCCTCTATAG
GGAAAAAATGGAAACCCCAGAACATATATGTAGAGTACGAAAATCTAAGGAGAAACCTAAGAATTGTGGG
AGAGAGACTCTTTGAAAGTAAAGAAGGTCATCAGCATGGAGAAATTTTGACCCAGGTTCCAGATGACATG
CTGAAGAAAACAACTACTGGAGTAAAATCATGCGAAAGCAGTGTGTATGGAGAAGTAGGCAGTGCTCATT
CATCTCTTAATAGGCACATCAGAGATGACACTGGACACAAGGCATATGAGTATCAAGAATATGGACAGAA
ACCATATAAATGTAAATACTGTAAAAAACCTTTCAACTGTCTCTCCTCTGTTCAGACACATGAAAGGGCT
CATAGTGGAAGGAAACTCTATGTTTGTGAGGAATGCGGAAAAACATTTATTTCCCATTCAAACCTTCAAA
GACACAGGATAATGCACCGTGGAGATGGACCTTATAAGTGTAAATTTTGTGGGAAAGCCTTGATGTTTCT
CAGTTTGTATCTTATCCACAAACGAACTCACACTGGAGAGAAACCATATCAATGTAAACAGTGTGGTAAA
GCCTTTAGTCATTCTAGTAGCCTTCGAATACATGAAAGAACTCACACTGGGGAGAAGCCTTATAAATGTA
ATGAATGTGGGAAAGCATTCCATAGTTCCACATGCCTTCATGCTCATAAAAGAACTCACACTGGGGAGAA
GCCATATGAATGTAAACAGTGTGGGAAAGCCTTCAGCTCTTCCCATTCCTTTCAAATACATGAAAGAACT
CACACGGGGGAGAAGCCATATGAATGTAAGGAATGTGGAAAAGCATTCAAGTGTCCCAGTTCTGTTCGCA
GACATGAAAGAACCCACTCTAGGAAAAAACCCTATGAATGTAAACATTGTGGGAAAGTATTATCTTATCT
TACCAGCTTTCAAAACCACTTGGGAATGCACACTGGAGAGATATCTCATAAATGTAAGATATGTGGGAAA
GCCTTTTATTCTCCCAGTTCACTTCAAACACATGAAAAAACTCACACTGGAGAGAAACCCTATAAATGCA
ACCAATGTGGTAAAGCCTTTAATTCTTCCAGTTCCTTCCGATATCATGAAAGAACTCACACTGGAGAGAA
ACCTTACGAGTGTAAGCAATGTGGGAAAGCCTTCAGATCTGCCTCACTCCTTCAAACACATGGTAGGACT
CACACGGGAGAGAAACCCTATGCATGTAAGGAATGTGGAAAACCATTTAGTAATTTCTCTTTCTTTCAAA
TACATGAAAGGATGCACAGAGAAGAGAAGCCGTATGAATGTAAGGGTTATGGGAAAACATTCAGTTTGCC
CAGTTTATTTCATAGACATGAAAGGACTCACACTGGAGGAAAAACCTATGAATGCAAGCAGTGTGGCAGA
TCCTTCAACTGTTCGAGCTCCTTTCGATATCATGGAAGGACTCACACTGGAGAGAAACCCTATGAATGCA
AGCAATGTGGAAAAGCCTTCAGATCTGCCTCACAGCTTCAAATTCATGGAAGGACTCACACTGGAGAGAA
ACCTTATGAATGTAAGCAGTGTGGGAAAGCCTTTGGATCTGCCTCACACCTTCAAATGCATGGAAGGACT
CACACTGGAGAGAAACCCTATGAATGTAAGCAGTGTGGGAAGTCTTTTGGATGTGCCTCGCGACTTCAAA
TGCATGGAAGGACTCACACTGGAGAGAAACCGTATAAATGTAAGCAATGTGGGAAAGCTTTTGGATGTCC
CTCAAACCTTCGAAGGCATGGAAGGACTCACACTGGAGAGAAACCCTATAAATGTAACCAATGTGGTAAA
GTCTTTAGATGTTCTTCACAACTTCAAGTGCATGGAAGGGCTCACTGCATAGACACCCCATACCCAACTT
TCTTGTACAAAGTGGTTGATATCGGTAAGCCTATCCCTAACCCTCTCCTCGGTCTCGATTCTACGTAGTA
ATGAACTAGTCCGTAACTTGAAAGTATTTCGATTTCTTGGCTTTATATATCTTGTGGAAAGGACGAAGAT
GAGACAGGCCTTGCCATGGA
