>Addgene plasmid #144637 | TFORF3161 | depositor partial sequence | sequence record 286027 | Barcode
AGATGAGACAGGCCTTGCCATGGA
